>Addgene plasmid #145017 | TFORF3541 | depositor full sequence | sequence record 287165 | Full Sequence
TTAATGTAGTCTTATGCAATACTCTTGTAGTCTTGCAACATGGTAACGATGAGTTAGCAACATGCCTTAC
AAGGAGAGAAAAAGCACCGTGCATGCCGATTGGTGGAAGTAAGGTGGTACGATCGTGCCTTATTAGGAAG
GCAACAGACGGGTCTGACATGGATTGGACGAACCACTGAATTGCCGCATTGCAGAGATATTGTATTTAAG
TGCCTAGCTCGATACATAAACGGGTCTCTCTGGTTAGACCAGATCTGAGCCTGGGAGCTCTCTGGCTAAC
TAGGGAACCCACTGCTTAAGCCTCAATAAAGCTTGCCTTGAGTGCTTCAAGTAGTGTGTGCCCGTCTGTT
GTGTGACTCTGGTAACTAGAGATCCCTCAGACCCTTTTAGTCAGTGTGGAAAATCTCTAGCAGTGGCGCC
CGAACAGGGACTTGAAAGCGAAAGGGAAACCAGAGGAGCTCTCTCGACGCAGGACTCGGCTTGCTGAAGC
GCGCACGGCAAGAGGCGAGGGGCGGCGACTGGTGAGTACGCCAAAAATTTTGACTAGCGGAGGCTAGAAG
GAGAGAGATGGGTGCGAGAGCGTCAGTATTAAGCGGGGGAGAATTAGATCGCGATGGGAAAAAATTCGGT
TAAGGCCAGGGGGAAAGAAAAAATATAAATTAAAACATATAGTATGGGCAAGCAGGGAGCTAGAACGATT
CGCAGTTAATCCTGGCCTGTTAGAAACATCAGAAGGCTGTAGACAAATACTGGGACAGCTACAACCATCC
CTTCAGACAGGATCAGAAGAACTTAGATCATTATATAATACAGTAGCAACCCTCTATTGTGTGCATCAAA
GGATAGAGATAAAAGACACCAAGGAAGCTTTAGACAAGATAGAGGAAGAGCAAAACAAAAGTAAGACCAC
CGCACAGCAAGCGGCCGCTGATCTTCAGACCTGGAGGAGGAGATATGAGGGACAATTGGAGAAGTGAATT
ATATAAATATAAAGTAGTAAAAATTGAACCATTAGGAGTAGCACCCACCAAGGCAAAGAGAAGAGTGGTG
CAGAGAGAAAAAAGAGCAGTGGGAATAGGAGCTTTGTTCCTTGGGTTCTTGGGAGCAGCAGGAAGCACTA
TGGGCGCAGCGTCAATGACGCTGACGGTACAGGCCAGACAATTATTGTCTGGTATAGTGCAGCAGCAGAA
CAATTTGCTGAGGGCTATTGAGGCGCAACAGCATCTGTTGCAACTCACAGTCTGGGGCATCAAGCAGCTC
CAGGCAAGAATCCTGGCTGTGGAAAGATACCTAAAGGATCAACAGCTCCTGGGGATTTGGGGTTGCTCTG
GAAAACTCATTTGCACCACTGCTGTGCCTTGGAATGCTAGTTGGAGTAATAAATCTCTGGAACAGATTTG
GAATCACACGACCTGGATGGAGTGGGACAGAGAAATTAACAATTACACAAGCTTAATACACTCCTTAATT
GAAGAATCGCAAAACCAGCAAGAAAAGAATGAACAAGAATTATTGGAATTAGATAAATGGGCAAGTTTGT
GGAATTGGTTTAACATAACAAATTGGCTGTGGTATATAAAATTATTCATAATGATAGTAGGAGGCTTGGT
AGGTTTAAGAATAGTTTTTGCTGTACTTTCTATAGTGAATAGAGTTAGGCAGGGATATTCACCATTATCG
TTTCAGACCCACCTCCCAACCCCGAGGGGACCCATGCATTGCATCTCAATTAGTCAGCAACCAGGTGTGG
AAAGTCCCCAGGCTCCCCAGCAGGCAGAAGTATGCAAAGCATGCGTCTCAATTAGTCAGCAACCATAGTC
CCGCCCCTAACTCCGCCCATCCCGCCCCTAACTCCGCCCAGTTCCGCCCATTCTCCGCCCCATGGCTGAC
TAATTTTTTTTATTTATGCAGAGGCCGAGGCCGCCTCGGCCTCTGAGCTATTCCAGAAGTAGTGAGGAGG
CTTTTTTGGAGGCCTAGGCTTTTGCAAAAAGCTTTCTAGAGGTACCACCGGAGCTTACCATGACCGAGTA
CAAGCCCACGGTGCGCCTCGCCACCCGCGACGACGTCCCCAGGGCCGTACGCACCCTCGCCGCCGCGTTC
GCCGACTACCCCGCCACGCGCCACACCGTCGATCCGGACCGCCACATCGAGCGGGTCACCGAGCTGCAAG
AACTCTTCCTCACGCGCGTCGGGCTCGACATCGGCAAGGTGTGGGTCGCGGACGACGGCGCCGCCGTGGC
GGTCTGGACCACGCCGGAGAGCGTCGAAGCGGGGGCGGTGTTCGCCGAGATCGGCCCGCGCATGGCCGAG
TTGAGCGGTTCCCGGCTGGCCGCGCAGCAACAGATGGAAGGCCTCCTGGCGCCGCACCGGCCCAAGGAGC
CCGCGTGGTTCCTGGCCACCGTCGGCGTCTCGCCCGACCACCAGGGCAAGGGTCTGGGCAGCGCCGTCGT
GCTCCCCGGAGTGGAGGCGGCCGAGCGCGCCGGGGTGCCCGCCTTCCTGGAGACCTCCGCGCCCCGCAAC
CTCCCCTTCTACGAGCGGCTCGGCTTCACCGTCACCGCCGACGTCGAGGTGCCCGAAGGACCGCGCACCT
GGTGCATGACCCGCAAGCCCGGTGCCAGTTAACGAATTCTAGATCTTGAGACAAATGGCAGTATTCATCC
ACAATTTTAAAAGAAAAGGGGGGATTGGGGGGTACAGTGCAGGGGAAAGAATAGTAGACATAATAGCAAC
AGACATACAAACTAAAGAATTACAAAAACAAATTACAAAAATTCAAAATTTTCGGGTTTATTACAGGGAC
AGCAGAGATCCACTTTGGCGCCGGCTCGAGGCCTGCAGGTGCAAAGATGGATAAAGTTTTAAACAGAGAG
GAATCTTTGCAGCTAATGGACCTTCTAGGTCTTGAAAGGAGTGGGAATTGGCTCCGGTGCCCGTCAGTGG
GCAGAGCGCACATCGCCCACAGTCCCCGAGAAGTTGGGGGGAGGGGTCGGCAATTGAACCGGTGCCTAGA
GAAGGTGGCGCGGGGTAAACTGGGAAAGTGATGTCGTGTACTGGCTCCGCCTTTTTCCCGAGGGTGGGGG
AGAACCGTATATAAGTGCAGTAGTCGCCGTGAACGTTCTTTTTCGCAACGGGTTTGCCGCCAGAACACAG
GTAAGTGCCGTGTGTGGTTCCCGCGGGCCTGGCCTCTTTACGGGTTATGGCCCTTGCGTGCCTTGAATTA
CTTCCACCTGGCTGCAGTACGTGATTCTTGATCCCGAGCTTCGGGTTGGAAGTGGGTGGGAGAGTTCGAG
GCCTTGCGCTTAAGGAGCCCCTTCGCCTCGTGCTTGAGTTGAGGCCTGGCCTGGGCGCTGGGGCCGCCGC
GTGCGAATCTGGTGGCACCTTCGCGCCTGTCTCGCTGCTTTCGATAAGTCTCTAGCCATTTAAAATTTTT
GATGACCTGCTGCGACGCTTTTTTTCTGGCAAGATAGTCTTGTAAATGCGGGCCAAGATCTGCACACTGG
TATTTCGGTTTTTGGGGCCGCGGGCGGCGACGGGGCCCGTGCGTCCCAGCGCACATGTTCGGCGAGGCGG
GGCCTGCGAGCGCGGCCACCGAGAATCGGACGGGGGTAGTCTCAAGCTGGCCGGCCTGCTCTGGTGCCTG
GCCTCGCGCCGCCGTGTATCGCCCCGCCCTGGGCGGCAAGGCTGGCCCGGTCGGCACCAGTTGCGTGAGC
GGAAAGATGGCCGCTTCCCGGCCCTGCTGCAGGGAGCTCAAAATGGAGGACGCGGCGCTCGGGAGAGCGG
GCGGGTGAGTCACCCACACAAAGGAAAAGGGCCTTTCCGTCCTCAGCCGTCGCTTCATGTGACTCCACGG
AGTACCGGGCGCCGTCCAGGCACCTCGATTAGTTCTCGAGCTTTTGGAGTACGTCGTCTTTAGGTTGGGG
GGAGGGGTTTTATGCGATGGAGTTTCCCCACACTGAGTGGGTGGAGACTGAAGTTAGGCCAGCTTGGCAC
TTGATGTAATTCTCCTTGGAATTTGCCCTTTTTGAGTTTGGATCTTGGTTCATTCTCAAGCCTCAGACAG
TGGTTCAAAGTTTTTTTCTTCCATTTCAGGTGTCGTGAGGCTAGCATCGATTGATCAACAAGTTTGTACA
AAAAAGTTGGCATGGTGAAATGCTGCTCCGCCATTGGATGTGCTTCTCGCTGCTTGCCAAATTCGAAGTT
AAAAGGACTGACATTTCACGTATTCCCCACAGATGAAAACATCAAAAGGAAATGGGTATTAGCAATGAAA
AGACTTGATGTGAATGCAGCCGGCATTTGGGAGCCTAAAAAAGGAGATGTGTTGTGTTCGAGGCACTTTA
AGAAGACAGATTTTGACAGAAGTGCTCCAAATATTAAACTGAAACCTGGAGTCATACCTTCTATCTTTGA
TTCTCCATATCACCTACAGGGGAAAAGAGAAAAACTTCATTGTAGAAAAAACTTCACCCTCAAAACCGTT
CCAGCCACTAACTACAATCACCATCTTGTTGGTGCTTCCTCATGTATTGAAGAATTCCAATCCCAGTTCA
TTTTTGAACATAGCTACAGTGTAATGGACAGTCCAAAGAAACTTAAGCATAAATTAGATCATGTGATCGG
CGAGCTAGAGGATACAAAGGAAAGTCTACGGAATGTTTTAGACCGAGAAAAACGTTTTCAGAAATCATTG
AGGAAGACAATCAGGGAATTAAAGGATGAATGTCTGATCAGCCAAGAAACAGCAAATAGACTGGACACTT
TCTGTTGGGACTGTTGTCAGGAGAGCATAGAACAGGACTATATTTCATGCCCAACTTTCTTGTACAAAGT
GGTTGATATCGGTAAGCCTATCCCTAACCCTCTCCTCGGTCTCGATTCTACGTAGTAATGAACTAGTCCG
TAACTTGAAAGTATTTCGATTTCTTGGCTTTATATATCTTGTGGAAAGGACGACTTTGAGGATATAGGCC
CGCGGCCACGCGTTAAGTCGACAATCAACCTCTGGATTACAAAATTTGTGAAAGATTGACTGGTATTCTT
AACTATGTTGCTCCTTTTACGCTATGTGGATACGCTGCTTTAATGCCTTTGTATCATGCTATTGCTTCCC
GTATGGCTTTCATTTTCTCCTCCTTGTATAAATCCTGGTTGCTGTCTCTTTATGAGGAGTTGTGGCCCGT
TGTCAGGCAACGTGGCGTGGTGTGCACTGTGTTTGCTGACGCAACCCCCACTGGTTGGGGCATTGCCACC
ACCTGTCAGCTCCTTTCCGGGACTTTCGCTTTCCCCCTCCCTATTGCCACGGCGGAACTCATCGCCGCCT
GCCTTGCCCGCTGCTGGACAGGGGCTCGGCTGTTGGGCACTGACAATTCCGTGGTGTTGTCGGGGAAATC
ATCGTCCTTTCCTTGGCTGCTCGCCTGTGTTGCCACCTGGATTCTGCGCGGGACGTCCTTCTGCTACGTC
CCTTCGGCCCTCAATCCAGCGGACCTTCCTTCCCGCGGCCTGCTGCCGGCTCTGCGGCCTCTTCCGCGTC
TTCGCCTTCGCCCTCAGACGAGTCGGATCTCCCTTTGGGCCGCCTCCCCGCGTCGACTTTAAGACCAATG
ACTTACAAGGCAGCTGTAGATCTTAGCCACTTTTTAAAAGAAAAGGGGGGACTGGAAGGGCTAATTCACT
CCCAACGAAGACAAGATCTGCTTTTTGCTTGTACTGGGTCTCTCTGGTTAGACCAGATCTGAGCCTGGGA
GCTCTCTGGCTAACTAGGGAACCCACTGCTTAAGCCTCAATAAAGCTTGCCTTGAGTGCTTCAAGTAGTG
TGTGCCCGTCTGTTGTGTGACTCTGGTAACTAGAGATCCCTCAGACCCTTTTAGTCAGTGTGGAAAATCT
CTAGCAGTACGTATAGTAGTTCATGTCATCTTATTATTCAGTATTTATAACTTGCAAAGAAATGAATATC
AGAGAGTGAGAGGAACTTGTTTATTGCAGCTTATAATGGTTACAAATAAAGCAATAGCATCACAAATTTC
ACAAATAAAGCATTTTTTTCACTGCATTCTAGTTGTGGTTTGTCCAAACTCATCAATGTATCTTATCATG
TCTGGCTCTAGCTATCCCGCCCCTAACTCCGCCCATCCCGCCCCTAACTCCGCCCAGTTCCGCCCATTCT
CCGCCCCATGGCTGACTAATTTTTTTTATTTATGCAGAGGCCGAGGCCGCCTCGGCCTCTGAGCTATTCC
AGAAGTAGTGAGGAGGCTTTTTTGGAGGCCTAGGGACGTACCCAATTCGCCCTATAGTGAGTCGTATTAC
GCGCGCTCACTGGCCGTCGTTTTACAACGTCGTGACTGGGAAAACCCTGGCGTTACCCAACTTAATCGCC
TTGCAGCACATCCCCCTTTCGCCAGCTGGCGTAATAGCGAAGAGGCCCGCACCGATCGCCCTTCCCAACA
GTTGCGCAGCCTGAATGGCGAATGGG
[124 nt withheld, positions 6467-6590]
C
[91 nt withheld, positions 6592-6682]
A
[49 nt withheld, positions 6684-6732]
CCTTTGACGTTGGAGTCCACGTTCTTT
[37 nt withheld, positions 6760-6796]
ACCCTATCTCGGTCTATTCTTTTGATTTATAAGGGATTTTGCCGATTTCGGCCTATTGGTTAAAAAATGA
GCTGATTTAACAAAAATTTAACGCGAATTTTAACAAAATATTAACGCTTACAATTTAGGTGGCACTTTTC
GGGGAAATGTGCGCGGAACCCCTATTTGTTTATTTTTCTAAATACATTCAAATATGTATCCGCTCATGAG
ACAATAACCCTGATAAATGCTTCAATAATATTGAAAAAGGAAGAGTATGAGTATTCAACATTTCCGTGTC
GCCCTTATTCCCTTTTTTGCGGCATTTTGCCTTCCTGTTTTTGCTCACCCAGAAACGCTGGTGAAAGTAA
AAGATGCTGAAGATCAGTTGGGTGCACGAGTGGGTTACATCGAACTGGATCTCAACAGCGGTAAGATCCT
TGAGAGTTTTCGCCCCGAAGAACGTTTTCCAATGATGAGCACTTTTAAAGTTCTGCTATGTGGCGCGGTA
TTATCCCGTATTGACGCCGGGCAAGAGCAACTCGGTCGCCGCATACACTATTCTCAGAATGACTTGGTTG
AGTACTCACCAGTCACAGAAAAGCATCTTACGGATGGCATGACAGTAAGAGAATTATGCAGTGCTGCCAT
AACCATGAGTGATAACACTGCGGCCAACTTACTTCTGACAACGATCGGAGGACCGAAGGAGCTAACCGCT
TTTTTGCACAACATGGGGGATCATGTAACTCGCCTTGATCGTTGGGAACCGGAGCTGAATGAAGCCATAC
CAAACGACGAGCGTGACACCACGATGCCTGTAGCAATGGCAACAACGTTGCGCAAACTATTAACTGGCGA
ACTACTTACTCTAGCTTCCCGGCAACAATTAATAGACTGGATGGAGGCGGATAAAGTTGCAGGACCACTT
CTGCGCTCGGCCCTTCCGGCTGGCTGGTTTATTGCTGATAAATCTGGAGCCGGTGAGCGTGGGTCTCGCG
GTATCATTGCAGCACTGGGGCCAGATGGTAAGCCCTCCCGTATCGTAGTTATCTACACGACGGGGAGTCA
GGCAACTATGGATGAACGAAATAGACAGATCGCTGAGATAGGTGCCTCACTGATTAAGCATTGGTAACTG
TCAGACCAAGTTTACTCATATATACTTTAGATTGATTTAAAACTTCATTTTTAATTTAAAAGGATCTAGG
TGAAGATCCTTTTTGATAATCTCATGACCAAAATCCCTTAACGTGAGTTTTCGTTCCACTGAGCGTCAGA
CCCCGTAGAAAAGATCAAAGGATCTTCTTGAGATCCTTTTTTTCTGCGCGTAATCTGCTGCTTGCAAACA
AAAAAACCACCGCTACCAGCGGTGGTTTGTTTGCCGGATCAAGAGCTACCAACTCTTTTTCCGAAGGTAA
CTGGCTTCAGCAGAGCGCAGATACCAAATACTGTTCTTCTAGTGTAGCCGTAGTTAGGCCACCACTTCAA
GAACTCTGTAGCACCGCCTACATACCTCGCTCTGCTAATCCTGTTACCAGTGGCTGCTGCCAGTGGCGAT
AAGTCGTGTCTTACCGGGTTGGACTCAAGACGATAGTTACCGGATAAGGCGCAGCGGTCGGGCTGAACGG
GGGGTTCGTGCACACAGCCCAGCTTGGAGCGAACGACCTACACCGAACTGAGATACCTACAGCGTGAGCT
ATGAGAAAGCGCCACGCTTCCCGAAGGGAGAAAGGCGGACAGGTATCCGGTAAGCGGCAGGGTCGGAACA
GGAGAGCGCACGAGGGAGCTTCCAGGGGGAAACGCCTGGTATCTTTATAGTCCTGTCGGGTTTCGCCACC
TCTGACTTGAGCGTCGATTTTTGTGATGCTCGTCAGGGGGGCGGAGCCTATGGAAAAACGCCAGCAACGC
GGCCTTTTTACGGTTCCTGGCCTTTTGCTGGCCTTTTGCTCACATGTTCTTTCCTGCGTTATCCCCTGAT
TCTGTGGATAACCGTATTACCGCCTTTGAGTGAGCTGATACCGCTCGCCGCAGCCGAACGACCGAGCGCA
GCGAGTCAGTGAGCGAGGAAGCGGAAGAGCGCCCAATACGCAAACCGCCTCTCCCCGCGCGTTGGCCGAT
TCATTAATGCAGCTGGCACGACAGGTTTCCCGACTGGAAAGCGGGCAGTGAGCGCAACGCAATTAATGTG
AGTTAGCTCACTCATTAGGCACCCCAGGCTTTACACTTTATGCTTCCGGCTCGTATGTTGTGTGGAATTG
TGAGCGGATAACAATTTCACACAGGAAACAGCTATGACCATGATTACGCCAAGCGCGCAATTAACCCTCA
CTAAAGGGAACAAAAGCTGGAGCTGCAAGC
Features (pLannotate 1.2.2; 34 found; start..end, strand, type, name):
      5..231     +  promoter       RSV promoter: Rous sarcoma virus enhancer/promoter
    232..412     +  LTR            5' LTR (truncated): truncated 5' long terminal repeat (LTR) from HIV-1
    459..584     +  misc_feature   HIV-1 Ψ: packaging signal of human immunodeficiency virus type 1
    568..931     +  CDS            HIV-1 gag (fragment): gag protein from human immunodeficiency virus 1; gag
   1077..1310    +  misc_feature   RRE: The Rev response element (RRE) of HIV-1 allows for Rev-dependent mRNA export from the nucleus to the cytoplasm.
   1687..1713    +  CDS            Rev (fragment): human immunodeficiency virus 1 (HIV-1) Rev protein; rev; enhances nuclear export of unspliced and incompletely spliced viral mRNAs
   1720..1743    +  promoter       SV40 promoter (fragment): SV40 early promoter
   1744..1815    +  promoter       SV40 promoter (fragment): SV40 enhancer and early promoter
   1839..1974    +  rep_origin     SV40 ori: SV40 origin of replication
   2020..2616    +  CDS            PuroR (fragment): puromycin N-acetyltransferase; pac from Streptomyces; confers resistance to puromycin
   2665..2782    +  misc_feature   cPPT/CTS: central polypurine tract and central termination sequence of HIV-1
   2847..2913    +  CDS            small t antigen (fragment): SV40 (simian virus 40) small t antigen
   2920..4098    +  promoter       EF-1α promoter: strong constitutive promoter for human elongation factor EF-1α
   4119..4136    +  protein_bind   attB1 (fragment): mutant version of attB; core recombination site for the Gateway® BP reaction BP Clonase™
   4142..4807    +  CDS            THAP6: THAP6_HUMAN - Experimental evidence at protein level: Swiss-Prot protein existence level 1. From Homo sapiens (Human).
   4810..4833    -  protein_bind   attB2: mutant version of attB; recombination site for the Gateway® BP reaction BP Clonase™
   4841..4882    +  CDS            V5 tag: epitope tag from simian virus 5
   4898..4951    +  promoter       U6 promoter (fragment): RNA polymerase III promoter for human U6 snRNA
   4993..5581    +  misc_feature   WPRE: woodchuck hepatitis virus posttranscriptional regulatory element
   5632..5651    +  misc_feature   cPPT/CTS (fragment): central polypurine tract and central termination sequence of HIV-1
   5653..5886    +  LTR            3' LTR (ΔU3): self-inactivating 3' long terminal repeat (LTR) from HIV-1
   5964..6085    +  polyA_signal   SV40 poly(A) signal: SV40 polyadenylation signal
   6125..6260    +  rep_origin     SV40 ori: SV40 origin of replication
   6281..6299    -  promoter       T7 promoter: promoter for bacteriophage T7 RNA polymerase
   6307..6462    +  CDS            lacZα (fragment): LacZα fragment of β-galactosidase; lacZ fragment
   6467..6895    +  rep_origin     f1 ori (sequence partly withheld): f1 bacteriophage origin of replication; arrow indicates direction of (+) strand synthesis
   6948..7052    +  promoter       AmpR promoter: bla
   7053..7913    +  CDS            AmpR: β-lactamase; bla; confers resistance to ampicillin, carbenicillin, and related antibiotics
   8084..8672    +  rep_origin     ori: high-copy-number ColE1/pMB1/pBR322/pUC origin of replication
   8855..8947    +  CDS            lacI (fragment): lac repressor; lacI; The lac repressor binds to the lac operator to inhibit transcription in E. coli. This inhibition can be relieved by adding lactose or isopropyl-β-D-thiogalactopyranoside (IPTG).
   8960..8981    +  protein_bind   CAP binding site: CAP binding activates transcription in the presence of cAMP. E. coli catabolite activator protein
   8996..9026    +  promoter       lac promoter: promoter for the E. coli lac operon
   9034..9050    +  protein_bind   lac operator: The lac repressor binds to the lac operator to inhibit transcription in E. coli. This inhibition can be relieved by adding lactose or isopropyl-β-D-thiogalactopyranoside (IPTG). lac repressor encoded by lacI
   9095..9113    +  promoter       T3 promoter: promoter for bacteriophage T3 RNA polymerase
