[The description below was written by a language model from this plasmid's Addgene catalogue record and pLannotate feature annotations shown in this document.]
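Description:
TFORF3541 is a third-generation, self-inactivating lentiviral expression plasmid built on the pLX_TRC317 backbone and carrying the human transcription factor THAP6 as a barcoded open reading frame. It belongs to a large collection of transcription factor ORF constructs, each tagged with a unique 24-bp barcode so that individual factors can be identified by sequencing in pooled overexpression screens. In bacteria it is maintained through a high-copy ColE1/pUC-type origin with ampicillin resistance (β-lactamase); an f1 origin and leftover lac/T7/T3 cloning-vector elements are also present. The depositor cautions that the plasmid can recombine, as is common for LTR-containing vectors.

The viral cassette is driven by an RSV promoter fused to a truncated HIV-1 5' LTR, followed by the Ψ packaging signal, a gag fragment, the RRE for Rev-dependent export of the genomic RNA, and a cPPT/CTS element, and it ends in a ΔU3 3' LTR that inactivates LTR promoter activity after integration. Within this unit, an SV40 early promoter expresses puromycin N-acetyltransferase for selection of transduced mammalian cells, and a separate EF-1α promoter drives THAP6. The ORF was introduced by Gateway cloning, so it is flanked by attB1 and attB2 sites, with the reading frame continuing through attB2 into a C-terminal V5 epitope tag for detection. A WPRE downstream enhances transcript expression. The barcode is not annotated in the feature table; it may lie in the short region between the V5 tag and the WPRE, where a small U6-like fragment is detected, but the record does not state its position. The construct is used for stable THAP6 overexpression, for example in directed differentiation screens.
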