Addgene plasmid #145017: TFORF3541
Purpose: Lentiviral vector for overexpressing transcription factor ORFs with unique 24-bp barcodes. Barcodes facilitate identification of transcription factors in pooled screens.
Depositing lab: Feng Zhang. Depositing organization: Broad Institute. Publication: A transcription factor atlas of directed differentiation. Joung J, Ma S, Tay T, Geiger-Schuller KR, Kirchgatterer PC, Verdine VK, Guo B, Arias-Garcia MA, Allen WE, Singh A, Kuksenko O, Abudayyeh OO, Gootenberg JS, Fu Z, Macrae RK, Buenrostro JD, Regev A, Zhang F. Cell. 2023 Jan 5;186(1):209-229.e26. doi: 10.1016/j.cell.2022.11.026. PubMed 36608654.
Backbone
  Vector backbone: pLX_TRC317
  Backbone manufacturer: Broad Institute Genetic Perturbation Platform
  Backbone size w/o insert (bp): 8264
  Vector type: Mammalian Expression, Lentiviral
  Selectable markers: Puromycin
Growth in bacteria
  Bacterial resistance: Ampicillin, 100 μg/mL
  Growth temperature: 37°C
  Growth strain: NEB Stable
  Copy number: High Copy
Gene/Insert
  Gene/Insert name: THAP6
  Species: H. sapiens (human)
  Insert size (bp): 872
  Entrez Gene: THAP6 (a.k.a. MGC30052)
  Promoter: EF1a
  Tag / fusion protein: V5 (C terminal on insert)
  Cloning method: Gateway Cloning
  Sequencing primers: 5′ GGGTGGAGACTGAAGTTAGGCCAG; 3′ CACATAGCGTAAAAGGAGCAACATAG
Resource information
  A portion of this plasmid was derived from a plasmid made by: Broad Institute Genetic Perturbation Platform
Terms and licenses: Academic/Nonprofit Terms; Industry Terms: Not Available to Industry
Depositor comments: NM_144721.5 Please test multiple small colonies in case of plasmid recombination. To make this collection available in a timely manner, a portion of this collection was not fully sequenced by Addgene. If an Addgene verified full plasmid sequence is not available, please contact us prior to placing an order to request the full sequence.
How to cite: TFORF3541 was a gift from Feng Zhang (Addgene plasmid # 145017 ; http://n2t.net/addgene:145017 ; RRID:Addgene_145017)
