>Addgene plasmid #145017 | TFORF3541 | depositor partial sequence | sequence record 287166 | Insert
ATCGATTGATCAACAAGTTTGTACAAAAAAGTTGGCATGGTGAAATGCTGCTCCGCCATTGGATGTGCTT
CTCGCTGCTTGCCAAATTCGAAGTTAAAAGGACTGACATTTCACGTATTCCCCACAGATGAAAACATCAA
AAGGAAATGGGTATTAGCAATGAAAAGACTTGATGTGAATGCAGCCGGCATTTGGGAGCCTAAAAAAGGA
GATGTGTTGTGTTCGAGGCACTTTAAGAAGACAGATTTTGACAGAAGTGCTCCAAATATTAAACTGAAAC
CTGGAGTCATACCTTCTATCTTTGATTCTCCATATCACCTACAGGGGAAAAGAGAAAAACTTCATTGTAG
AAAAAACTTCACCCTCAAAACCGTTCCAGCCACTAACTACAATCACCATCTTGTTGGTGCTTCCTCATGT
ATTGAAGAATTCCAATCCCAGTTCATTTTTGAACATAGCTACAGTGTAATGGACAGTCCAAAGAAACTTA
AGCATAAATTAGATCATGTGATCGGCGAGCTAGAGGATACAAAGGAAAGTCTACGGAATGTTTTAGACCG
AGAAAAACGTTTTCAGAAATCATTGAGGAAGACAATCAGGGAATTAAAGGATGAATGTCTGATCAGCCAA
GAAACAGCAAATAGACTGGACACTTTCTGTTGGGACTGTTGTCAGGAGAGCATAGAACAGGACTATATTT
CATGCCCAACTTTCTTGTACAAAGTGGTTGATATCGGTAAGCCTATCCCTAACCCTCTCCTCGGTCTCGA
TTCTACGTAGTAATGAACTAGTCCGTAACTTGAAAGTATTTCGATTTCTTGGCTTTATATATCTTGTGGA
AAGGACGACTTTGAGGATATAGGCCCGCGGCC
