>Addgene plasmid #145017 | TFORF3541 | depositor partial sequence | sequence record 287167 | Barcode
CTTTGAGGATATAGGCCCGCGGCC
