>Addgene plasmid #145017 | TFORF3541 | addgene partial sequence | sequence record 319924 | WPRE-R 5'-CATAGCGTAAAAGGAGCAACA-3'
CAAATTTTGTAATCCAGAGGTTGATTGTCGACTTAACGCGTGGCCGCGGGCCTATATCCTCAAAGTCGTC
CTTTCCACAAGATATATAAAGCCAAGAAATCGAAATACTTTCAAGTTACGGACTAGTTCATTACTACGTA
GAATCGAGACCGAGGAGAGGGTTAGGGATAGGCTTACCGATATCAACCACTTTGTACAAGAAAGTTGGGC
ATGAAATATAGTCCTGTTCTATGCTCTCCTGACAACAGTCCCAACAGAAAGTGTCCAGTCTATTTGCTGT
TTCTTGGCTGATCAGACATTCATCCTTTAATTCCCTGATTGTCTTCCTCAATGATTTCTGAAAACGTTTT
TCTCGGTCTAAAACATTCCGTAGACTTTCCTTTGTATCCTCTAGCTCGCCGATCACATGATCTAATTTAT
GCTTAAGTTTCTTTGGACTGTCCATTACACTGTAGCTATGTTCAAAAATGAACTGGGATTGGAATTCTTC
AATACATGAGGAAGCACCAACAAGATGGTGATTGTAGTTAGTGGCTGGAACGGTTTTGAGGGTGAAGTTT
TTTCTACAATGAAGTTTTTCTCTTTTCCCCTGTAGGTGATATGGAGAATCAAAGATAGAAGGTATGACTC
CAGGTTTCAGTTTAATATTTGGAGCACTTCTGTCAAAATCTGTCTTCTTAAAGTGCCTCGAACACAACAC
ATCTCCTTTTTTAGGCTCCCAAATGCCGGCTGCATTCACATCAAGTCTTTTCATTGCTAATACCCATTTC
CTTTTGATGTTTTCATCTGTGGGGAATACGTGAAAT
